>Addgene plasmid #195068 | pUb FLAG-tws | addgene full sequence | sequence record 384213 | Addgene NGS Result
GACGAAAGGGCCTCGTGATACGCCTATTTTTATAGGTTAATGTCATGATAATAATGGTTTCTTAGACGTC
AGGTGGCACTTTTCGGGGAAATGTGCGCGGAACCCCTATTTGTTTATTTTTCTAAATACATTCAAATATG
TATCCGCTCATGAGACAATAACCCTGATAAATGCTTCAATAATATTGAAAAAGGAAGAGTATGAGTATTC
AACATTTCCGTGTCGCCCTTATTCCCTTTTTTGCGGCATTTTGCCTTCCTGTTTTTGCTCACCCAGAAAC
GCTGGTGAAAGTAAAAGATGCTGAAGATCAGTTGGGTGCACGAGTGGGTTACATCGAACTGGATCTCAAC
AGCGGTAAGATCCTTGAGAGTTTTCGCCCCGAAGAACGTTTTCCAATGATGAGCACTTTTAAAGTTCTGC
TATGTGGCGCGGTATTATCCCGTATTGACGCCGGGCAAGAGCAACTCGGTCGCCGCATACACTATTCTCA
GAATGACTTGGTTGAGTACTCACCAGTCACAGAAAAGCATCTTACGGATGGCATGACAGTAAGAGAATTA
TGCAGTGCTGCCATAACCATGAGTGATAACACTGCGGCCAACTTACTTCTGACAACGATCGGAGGACCGA
AGGAGCTAACCGCTTTTTTGCACAACATGGGGGATCATGTAACTCGCCTTGATCGTTGGGAACCGGAGCT
GAATGAAGCCATACCAAACGACGAGCGTGACACCACGATGCCTGTAGCAATGGCAACAACGTTGCGCAAA
CTATTAACTGGCGAACTACTTACTCTAGCTTCCCGGCAACAATTAATAGACTGGATGGAGGCGGATAAAG
TTGCAGGACCACTTCTGCGCTCGGCCCTTCCGGCTGGCTGGTTTATTGCTGATAAATCTGGAGCCGGTGA
GCGTGGGTCTCGCGGTATCATTGCAGCACTGGGGCCAGATGGTAAGCCCTCCCGTATCGTAGTTATCTAC
ACGACGGGGAGTCAGGCAACTATGGATGAACGAAATAGACAGATCGCTGAGATAGGTGCCTCACTGATTA
AGCATTGGTAACTGTCAGACCAAGTTTACTCATATATACTTTAGATTGATTTAAAACTTCATTTTTAATT
TAAAAGGATCTAGGTGAAGATCCTTTTTGATAATCTCATGACCAAAATCCCTTAACGTGAGTTTTCGTTC
CACTGAGCGTCAGACCCCGTAGAAAAGATCAAAGGATCTTCTTGAGATCCTTTTTTTCTGCGCGTAATCT
GCTGCTTGCAAACAAAAAAACCACCGCTACCAGCGGTGGTTTGTTTGCCGGATCAAGAGCTACCAACTCT
TTTTCCGAAGGTAACTGGCTTCAGCAGAGCGCAGATACCAAATACTGTTCTTCTAGTGTAGCCGTAGTTA
GGCCACCACTTCAAGAACTCTGTAGCACCGCCTACATACCTCGCTCTGCTAATCCTGTTACCAGTGGCTG
CTGCCAGTGGCGATAAGTCGTGTCTTACCGGGTTGGACTCAAGACGATAGTTACCGGATAAGGCGCAGCG
GTCGGGCTGAACGGGGGGTTCGTGCACACAGCCCAGCTTGGAGCGAACGACCTACACCGAACTGAGATAC
CTACAGCGTGAGCTATGAGAAAGCGCCACGCTTCCCGAAGGGAGAAAGGCGGACAGGTATCCGGTAAGCG
GCAGGGTCGGAACAGGAGAGCGCACGAGGGAGCTTCCAGGGGGAAACGCCTGGTATCTTTATAGTCCTGT
CGGGTTTCGCCACCTCTGACTTGAGCGTCGATTTTTGTGATGCTCGTCAGGGGGGCGGAGCCTATGGAAA
AACGCCAGCAACGCGGCCTTTTTACGGTTCCTGGCCTTTTGCTGGCCTTTTGCTCACATGTTCTTTCCTG
CGTTATCCCCTGATTCTGTGGATAACCGTATTACCGCCTTTGAGTGAGCTGATACCGCTCGCCGCAGCCG
AACGACCGAGCGCAGCGAGTCAGTGAGCGAGGAAGCGGAAGAGCGCCCAATACGCAAACCGCCTCTCCCC
GCGCGTTGGCCGATTCATTAATGCAGCTGGCACGACAGGTTTCCCGACTGGAAAGCGGGCAGTGAGCGCA
ACGCAATTAATGTGAGTTAGCTCACTCATTAGGCACCCCAGGCTTTACACTTTATGCTTCCGGCTCGTAT
GTTGTGTGGAATTGTGAGCGGATAACAATTTCACACAGGAAACAGCTATGACCATGATTACGCCAAGCTT
TGTCGCCGGAACGCAGCGACAGAGATTCCAATGTGTCCGTATCTTTCAGGCTTTTGCCCTTCAGTTCCAG
ACGAAGCGACTGGCGATTCGCGTGTGGGGTCTGCTTCAGGGTCTTGTGAATTAGGGCGCGCAGATCGCCG
ATGGGCGTGGCGCCGGAGGGCACCTTCACCTTGCCGTACGGCTTGCTGTTCTTCGCGTTCAAAATCTCCA
GCTCCATTTTGCTTTCGGTGCGCTTGCAATCAGTACTGTCCAAAATCGAAAATCGCCGAACCGTAGTGTG
ACCGTGCGGGGCTCTGCGAAAATAAACTTTTTTAGGTATATGGCCACACACGGGGAAAGCACAGTGGATT
ATATGTTTTAATATTATAATATGCAGGTTTTCATTACTTATCCAGATGTAAGCCCACTTAAAGCGATTTA
ACAATTATTTGCCGAAAGAGTATAAACAAATTTCACTTAAAAATGGATTAAGAAAAGCTAGCTTGTGTAA
GATTATGCGCAGCGTTGCCAGATAGCTCCATTTAAAACACTTCAAAAACAATAAGTTTTGAAAATATATA
CATAAATAGCAGTCGTTGCCGCAACGCTCAACACATCACACTTTTAAAACACCCTTTACCTACACAGAAT
TACTTTTTAAATTTCCAGTCAAGCTGCGAGTTTCAAAATTATAGCCGGTAGAGAAGACAGTGCTATTTCA
AAAGCAAACTAACAAGGGTCTTAAATTCCAAAACACCAATCCTAACAAGCCTTGGACTTTTGTAAGTTTA
GATCAAAGGTGGCATTGCATTCAATGTCATGGTAAGAAGTAGGTCGTCTAGGTAGAAATCCTCATTCAGC
CGGTCAAGTCAGTACGAGAAAGGTCTCAATTTGAAATTGTCTTAAAAATATTTTATTGTTTTGTACTGTG
GTGAGTTTAAACGAAAAACACAAAAAAAAAGTGATACACAGAAATCATAAAAAATTTTAATACAAGGTAT
TCGTACGTATCAAAAACATTTCGGCACAATTTTTTTTCTCTGTACTAAAGTGTTACGAACACTACGGTAT
TTTTTAGTGATTTTCAACGGACACCGAAGGTATATAAACAGCGTTCGCGAACGGTCGCCTTCAAAACCAA
TTGACATTTGCAGCAGCAAGTACAAGTAGAAAGTAAAGCGCAATCAGCGAAAAATTTATACTTAATTGTT
GGTGATTAAAGTACAATTAAAAGAACATTCTCGAAAGTCACAAGAAACGTAAGTTTTTAACTCGCTGTTA
CCAATTAGTAATAAGAGCAACAAGACGTTGAGTAATTTCAAGAAAAACTGCATTTCAAGGTCTTTGTTCG
GCCATTTTTTTTTATTCAACGCTCTACGTAATTACAAAATAAGAAATTGGCAGCCACGCATCTTGTTTTC
CCAATGAATTGGCATCAAAACGCAAACAAATCTATAAATAAAACTTGCGTGTTGATTTTCGCCAAGATTT
ATTGGCAAATTGTGAAATTCGCAGTGACGCATTTGAAAATTCGAGAAATCACGAACGCACTCGATCGAGC
ATTTGTGTGCATGTTATTAGTTAGTTGTTTAGTTAATTGAAGTATTTTACCAACGAAATCCACTTATTTT
TAGCTGAAATAGAGTAGGTTGCTTAAACAAAGCCACGTCTGAAAATTTCTTATTGCTTGTAGTTGTGACG
TCACCATATACACACAAAATAATGTGTATGCATGCATTTCAGCTGTGTATATATACATGCACACACTCGC
AACACGAAAACGATGACGAAGCAACGGAACAAAGGTTTCTCAACTACCCTTTGTTCCCTGTTTCTTCGCT
TTCCTTTGTTCCAATATTCGTAGAGGGTTAATAGGGGTTTCTCAACAAAGTTGGCGTCGATAAATAAGTT
TCCCATTTTTATTCCCCAGCCAGGAAGTTAGTTTCAATAGTTTTGTAATTTCAACGAAACTCATTTGATT
TCGTACTAATTTTCCACATCTCTATTTTCTGCCCGCAGAATAATCCAAACTGCAGGTCGACTCTAGCTAG
AGGAAGCTTATGGACTACAAAGACCATGACGGTGATTATAAAGATCATGATATCGATTACAAGGATGACG
ATGACAAGGATCCACTAGTCGCCGGTAATGGAGAGGCGTCTTGGTGCTTCTCACAGATTAAAGGCGCCCT
AGACGATGATGTCACGGATGCAGACATCATATCCTGCGTGGAATTCAATCACGATGGCGAGCTGCTGGCC
ACTGGTGACAAGGGCGGTCGCGTCGTCATCTTTCAGCGTGATCCTGCCTCAAAAGCCGCCAATCCGAGAC
GCGGCGAATACAATGTCTATTCGACATTCCAATCGCACGAGCCCGAATTCGACTACCTCAAGTCCCTGGA
GATTGAGGAGAAGATAAACAAGATCCGGTGGCTGCAACAAAAGAATCCCGTGCACTTTCTGCTCTCGACC
AACGACAAGACAGTCAAATTGTGGAAGGTCAGTGAGCGTGACAAGTCGTTCGGCGGCTACAACACGAAGG
AGGAGAACGGACTGATCCGGGATCCACAGAATGTAACGGCCCTCCGAGTGCCATCCGTGAAGCAGATACC
ACTGCTGGTGGAGGCCTCCCCACGGCGCACCTTCGCCAATGCACACACCTATCACATCAATTCAATAAGC
GTTAATTCGGATCAGGAGACCTTCTTGTCGGCCGACGACCTGCGGATCAATCTGTGGCACTTGGAGGTGG
TCAACCAGAGCTACAACATTGTCGACATCAAGCCAACCAACATGGAGGAGCTAACAGAGGTGATCACCGC
GGCCGAATTCCATCCGACCGAGTGCAATGTGTTTGTCTACTCGAGCTCTAAGGGCACAATACGATTATGT
GATATGCGTTCGGCGGCGCTATGCGACCGGCACAGCAAACAGTTCGAGGAGCCCGAGAATCCAACGAATC
GCAGCTTTTTCAGCGAAATAATCAGCTCCATCAGCGATGTGAAGCTAAGCAACTCGGGTCGCTACATGAT
CTCCAGGGATTACTTGAGCATCAAAGTGTGGGATCTGCATATGGAAACAAAGCCCATTGAGACCTATCCG
GTTCATGAATACCTGCGCGCCAAGCTGTGCTCGCTGTACGAGAATGACTGCATCTTCGACAAGTTCGAGT
GCTGTTGGAACGGCAAGGACAGCTCAATAATGACCGGAAGCTACAACAACTTCTTCCGCGTCTTCGATCG
CAACTCGAAAAAGGATGTGACGCTAGAGGCGTCCAGGGACATCATCAAACCGAAAACGGTGCTTAAGCCA
CGGAAAGTTTGCACTGGCGGCAAACGAAAGAAGGATGAGATCAGCGTGGACTGTCTAGATTTCAACAAGA
AGATCCTGCACACCGCCTGGCACCCCGAAGAAAATATCATCGCCGTGGCTGCGACCAATAACCTCTTCAT
ATTTCAGGATAAATTTTAGGCGGCCGCTCGAGTCTAGAGGGCCCGCGGTTCGAAGGTAAGCCTATCCCTA
ACCCTCTCCTCGGTCTCGATTCTACGCGTACCGGTCATCATCACCATCACCATTGAGTTTATCTGACTAA
ATCTTAGTTTGTATTGTCATGTTTTAATACAATATGTTATGTTTAAATATGTTTTTAATAAATTTTATAA
AATAATTTCAACTTTTATTGTAACAACATTGTCCATTTACACACTCCTTTCAAGCGCGTGGGATCGATGC
TCACTCAAAGGCGGTAATACGGTTATCCACAGAATCAGGGGATAACGCAGGAAAGAACATGTGAGCCATA
TGGGCCCATGTGAGCCATATGGTGCACTCTCAGTACAATCTGCTCTGATGCCGCATAGTTAAGCCAGCCC
CGACACCCGCCAACACCCGCTGACGCGCCCTGACGGGCTTGTCTGCTCCCGGCATCCGCTTACAGACAAG
CTGTGACCGTCTCCGGGAGCTGCATGTGTCAGAGGTTTTCACCGTCATCACCGAAACGCGCGA
Features (pLannotate 1.2.2; 15 found; start..end, strand, type, name):
     96..200     +  promoter       AmpR promoter: bla
    201..1061    +  CDS            AmpR: β-lactamase; bla; confers resistance to ampicillin, carbenicillin, and related antibiotics
   1232..1820    +  rep_origin     ori: high-copy-number ColE1/pMB1/pBR322/pUC origin of replication
   2003..2095    +  CDS            lacI (fragment): lac repressor; lacI; The lac repressor binds to the lac operator to inhibit transcription in E. coli. This inhibition can be relieved by adding lactose or isopropyl-β-D-thiogalactopyranoside (IPTG).
   2108..2129    +  protein_bind   CAP binding site: CAP binding activates transcription in the presence of cAMP. E. coli catabolite activator protein
   2144..2174    +  promoter       lac promoter: promoter for the E. coli lac operon
   2182..2198    +  protein_bind   lac operator: The lac repressor binds to the lac operator to inhibit transcription in E. coli. This inhibition can be relieved by adding lactose or isopropyl-β-D-thiogalactopyranoside (IPTG). lac repressor encoded by lacI
   4250..4266    -  misc_feature   MCS (fragment): pUC18/19 multiple cloning site
   4283..4348    +  CDS            3xFLAG: three tandem FLAG® epitope tags, followed by an enterokinase cleavage site
   4361..5683    +  CDS            PPP2R2A: 2ABA_HUMAN - Experimental evidence at protein level: Swiss-Prot protein existence level 1. The B regulatory subunit might modulate substrate selectivity and catalytic activity, and also might direct the localization of the catalytic enzyme to a particular subcellular compartment. Essential for serine/threonine-protein phosphatase 2A-mediated dephosphorylation of WEE1, preventing its ubiquitin-mediated proteolysis, increasing WEE1 protein levels, and promoting the G2/M checkpoint (PubMed:33108758). From Homo sapiens (Human).
   5725..5766    +  CDS            V5 tag: epitope tag from simian virus 5
   5811..5940    +  polyA_signal   OpIE-2 poly(A) signal: immediate-early gene 2 from the Orgyia pseudotsugata multicapsid nucleopolyhedrovirus; baculovirus polyadenylation signal
   5949..6016    -  rep_origin     RSF ori (fragment): Plasmids containing the RSF 1030 origin of replication can be propagated in E. coli cells that contain additional plasmids with compatible origins.
   6036..6087    -  misc_feature   bom (fragment): basis of mobility region from pBR322
   6189..1       -  CDS            rop (fragment) (across the origin): Rop protein, which maintains plasmids at low copy number; rop
