[The description below was written by a language model from this plasmid's Addgene catalogue record and pLannotate feature annotations shown in this document.]
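Description:
pUb FLAG-tws is an insect-cell expression plasmid built on the pUb 3xFLAG MCS backbone, about 6.2 kb in total. It expresses the Drosophila melanogaster twins (tws) protein with an N-terminal 3xFLAG epitope. It is propagated in E. coli through a high-copy ColE1/pUC-type origin and selected with ampicillin via the bla β-lactamase gene and its own promoter. The feature table also lists short remnants of earlier cloning vectors: a lacI fragment, the CAP site, lac promoter and operator, and fragments of rop, bom and an RSF origin. None of these has a role in the construct's intended use.

The catalogue record gives the promoter as Ubi-p63e, the Drosophila ubiquitin promoter commonly used for constitutive expression in fly cells. It is not annotated in the feature table, but it presumably lies in the unannotated stretch between the lac elements and the 3xFLAG coding sequence. The tws open reading frame was cloned between SpeI and NotI sites, both retained, directly downstream of the backbone-encoded 3xFLAG tag. The annotation tool labels this roughly 1.3 kb CDS as human PPP2R2A. That label reflects homology: tws is the fly B55/PR55 regulatory subunit of protein phosphatase 2A, and the record gives the insert species as Drosophila. A V5 tag sequence sits downstream of the insert, but the record does not say whether it is translated in frame, and only the FLAG tag is listed. Transcripts end at the baculovirus OpIE-2 polyadenylation signal.

The plasmid is suited to expressing FLAG-tagged Tws in cultured Drosophila cells for detection or immunoprecipitation. The associated publication concerns the Integrator phosphatase module and premature transcription termination.
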