Addgene plasmid #195068: pUb FLAG-tws
Purpose: Expresses FLAG-tagged Drosophila tws protein
Depositing lab: Jeremy Wilusz. Depositing organization: Baylor College of Medicine. Publication: IntS6 and the Integrator phosphatase module tune the efficiency of select premature transcription termination events. Fujiwara R, Zhai SN, Liang D, Shah AP, Tracey M, Ma XK, Fields CJ, Mendoza-Figueroa MS, Meline MC, Tatomer DC, Yang L, Wilusz JE. Mol Cell. 2023 Nov 14:S1097-2765(23)00902-4. doi: 10.1016/j.molcel.2023.10.035. PubMed 37995689.
Backbone
  Vector backbone: pUb 3xFLAG MCS
  Total vector size (bp): 6212
  Vector type: Insect Expression
Growth in bacteria
  Bacterial resistance: Ampicillin, 100 μg/mL
  Growth temperature: 37°C
  Growth strain: DH5alpha
  Copy number: Unknown
Gene/Insert
  Gene/Insert name: twins
  Species: D. melanogaster (fly)
  Entrez Gene: tws (a.k.a. Dmel_CG6235, 1466/06, 2414, B/PR55, CG6235, DPR55, Dmel\CG6235, PP2A, PP2A-B55, PP2A[B], PP2a, PR55, Pp2A-85F, TWS, Twins, Tws, aar, dPP2A, dPP2A-B55, dPP2A-Balpha, dPR55, l(3)01436, l(3)02414, l(3)S022205b, l(3)S022361, l(3)S022440, l(3)S023013, l(3)S023141a, l(3)S023206, l(3)S023309, l(3)S023938, l(3)S024455, l(3)S024834a, l(3)S024838, l(3)S025806, l(3)S025832, l(3)S025913, l(3)S026226, l(3)S026326, l(3)S027127, l(3)S027313, l(3)S028707, l(3)S029110, l(3)S029403, l(3)S029701a, l(3)S031006, l(3)S032303, l(3)S032708c, l(3)S033903, l(3)S035505b, l(3)S042629, l(3)S042630, l(3)S043008b, l(3)S043029, l(3)S045519, l(3)S046918, l(3)S048006, l(3)S048013, l(3)S048507, l(3)S049902, l(3)S052810, l(3)S053011, l(3)S060203, l(3)S060804, l(3)S061805, l(3)S061915, l(3)S063110, l(3)S066017, l(3)S066813, l(3)S067109b, l(3)S067915, l(3)S069206a, l(3)S075110, l(3)S075515b, l(3)S075902b, l(3)S076415, l(3)S080409, l(3)S088513, l(3)S091905, l(3)S101413b, l(3)S105605, l(3)S110008a, l(3)S110815, l(3)S111515, l(3)S119908, l(3)S132907, l(3)S134601a, l(3)S141309, l(3)S146606, l(3)j11C8, l(3)s1801, tw, tws/aar, v158)
  Promoter: Ubi-p63e
  Tag / fusion protein: 3xFLAG (N terminal on backbone)
  Cloning method: Restriction Enzyme; 5′ cloning site SpeI (not destroyed); 3′ cloning site NotI (not destroyed)
  Sequencing primers: 5′ CAAAGTTGGCGTCGATAAATAAGTTTCC
Terms and licenses: Academic/Nonprofit Terms; Industry Terms: Not Available to Industry
How to cite: pUb FLAG-tws was a gift from Jeremy Wilusz (Addgene plasmid # 195068 ; http://n2t.net/addgene:195068 ; RRID:Addgene_195068)
